Addgene plasmid #126329: pGWB14-LYX111
Purpose: With a Nicotiana benthamiana transcription factor in PGWB14 backbone, for Agrobacterium mediated transient or stable expression corresponding transcription factor fused with a C-terminal HA tag.
Depositing lab: Silin Zhong. Depositing organization: Chinese University of Hong Kong.
Backbone
  Vector backbone: pGWB14
  Vector type: Plant Expression
  Selectable markers: Hygromycin
Growth in bacteria
  Bacterial resistance: Kanamycin, 50 μg/mL
  Growth temperature: 37°C
  Growth strain: DH5alpha
  Copy number: Low Copy
Gene/Insert
  Gene/Insert name: Niben101Scf03756g01007.1
  Species: Nicotiana benthamiana
  Promoter: CaMV 35S
  Tag / fusion protein: HA (C terminal on insert)
  Cloning method: Gibson Cloning
Terms and licenses: Academic/Nonprofit Terms; Industry Terms: Not Available to Industry
How to cite: pGWB14-LYX111 was a gift from Silin Zhong (Addgene plasmid # 126329 ; http://n2t.net/addgene:126329 ; RRID:Addgene_126329)
