[The description below was written by a language model from this plasmid's Addgene catalogue record and pLannotate feature annotations shown in this document.]
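Description:
pGWB14-LYX111 is a plant expression binary vector built on the pGWB14 backbone, designed for Agrobacterium-mediated transient or stable expression of a Nicotiana benthamiana transcription factor carrying a C-terminal HA tag. The roughly 16.4 kb plasmid has a broad-host-range IncP-type backbone. The oriV origin with its trans-acting replication protein trfA lets it replicate at low copy in both E. coli and Agrobacterium, and oriT with traJ allows mobilisation. A backbone aphA-3 gene provides kanamycin selection in bacteria. The annotation also picks up backbone relics that have no evident role in the design, including an IS1 element, tetracycline resistance fragments, and lac and M13 fragments.

Three cassettes lie between the nopaline-type right and left T-DNA border repeats. The payload cassette uses the CaMV 35S promoter to drive the insert Niben101Scf03756g01007.1, which is flanked by attB1 and attB2 Gateway sites, although the record lists Gibson cloning as the assembly method. The insert is followed by a 3xHA epitope and a NOS terminator. The annotation tool matched the open reading frame by similarity to Arabidopsis AGL8/FRUITFULL, which suggests that the insert encodes a MADS-box family factor, but the catalogue entry does not name the family. The other two cassettes are plant selection markers, a NOS promoter–NeoR/KanR (nptII)–NOS terminator unit and an oppositely oriented 35S-driven hygromycin phosphotransferase. The catalogue lists only hygromycin as the plant selectable marker.

The strong constitutive promoter and triple HA tag suit the construct to detecting or immunoprecipitating the expressed factor after leaf infiltration or in stable transformants. The record does not state a specific downstream application.
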