Features (pLannotate 1.2.2; 41 found; start..end, strand, type, name):
      3..89      -  CDS            traI (fragment): TRAI6_ECOLX - Experimental evidence at protein level: Swiss-Prot protein existence level 1. The initiation process of transfer DNA synthesis requires the interaction of at least three plasmid-specific components (TraH, I, and J) at the transfer origin resulting in the assembly of a specialised nucleoprotein complex - the relaxosome. Site- and strand-specific cleavage at the transfer origin is dependent on TraI and TraJ. From Escherichia coli.
    127..498     -  CDS            traJ: oriT-recognizing protein; traJ
    531..640     -  oriT           oriT: incP origin of transfer
    772..962     +  rep_origin     ori (fragment): high-copy-number ColE1/pMB1/pBR322/pUC origin of replication
   1321..1971    -  CDS            TetR: tetracycline resistance regulatory protein; tetR
   2077..2326    +  CDS            TcR (fragment): tetracycline efflux protein; tetA; confers resistance to tetracycline
   2436..2460    -  misc_feature   RB T-DNA repeat: right border repeat from nopaline C58 T-DNA
   2616..2799    +  promoter       NOS promoter: nopaline synthase promoter NOS promoter
   2820..3614    +  CDS            NeoR/KanR: aminoglycoside phosphotransferase from Tn5; aph(3')-II (or nptII); confers resistance to neomycin, kanamycin, and G418 (Geneticin®)
   3635..3784    +  CDS            ble (fragment): BLE_KLEPN - Experimental evidence at protein level: Swiss-Prot protein existence level 1. Binding protein with a strong affinity to the bleomycin family of antibiotics. Binds to CL990; an antimitotic-antibiotic compound. From Klebsiella pneumoniae.
   3791..3997    +  CDS            ocd (fragment): OCD_AGRFC - Experimental evidence at protein level: Swiss-Prot protein existence level 1. Catalyzes the conversion of L-ornithine into L-proline with release of ammonia. Is involved in the utilization of nopaline, a catabolic pathway that proceeds through L-arginine and L-ornithine to L-proline. Nopaline is a predominant opine in plant cells transformed with Ti plasmid pTiC58. From Agrobacterium fabrum (strain C58 / ATCC 33970) (Agrobacterium tumefaciens (strain C58)).
   4004..4256    +  terminator     NOS terminator: nopaline synthase terminator and poly(A) signal
   4260..4703    +  CDS            M13 gene III (fragment) (sequence partly withheld): pIII; III; minor coat protein
   4702..4792    +  CDS            lacI (fragment): lac repressor; lacI; The lac repressor binds to the lac operator to inhibit transcription in E. coli. This inhibition can be relieved by adding lactose or isopropyl-β-D-thiogalactopyranoside (IPTG).
   4805..4826    +  protein_bind   CAP binding site: CAP binding activates transcription in the presence of cAMP. E. coli catabolite activator protein
   4841..4871    +  promoter       lac promoter: promoter for the E. coli lac operon
   4875..4897    +  protein_bind   lac operator (fragment): The lac repressor binds to the lac operator to inhibit transcription in E. coli. This inhibition can be relieved by adding lactose or isopropyl-β-D-thiogalactopyranoside (IPTG). lac repressor encoded by lacI
   4932..4952    -  misc_feature   MCS (fragment): pUC18/19 multiple cloning site
   5443..5784    +  promoter       CaMV 35S promoter: strong constitutive promoter from cauliflower mosaic virus
   5810..5834    +  protein_bind   attB1: mutant version of attB; recombination site for the Gateway® BP reaction BP Clonase™
   5839..6534    +  CDS            AGL8: AGL8_ARATH - Also known as FUL. Experimental evidence at protein level: Swiss-Prot protein existence level 1. Probable transcription factor that promotes early floral meristem identity in synergy with APETALA1 and CAULIFLOWER. Is required subsequently for the transition of an inflorescence meristem into a floral meristem (PubMed:28586421). Seems to be partially redundant to the function of APETALA1 and CAULIFLOWER in the up-regulation of LEAFY. Is also required for normal pattern of cell division, expansion and differentiation during morphogenesis of the silique (PubMed:28586421). Probably not
   6553..6577    -  protein_bind   attB2: mutant version of attB; recombination site for the Gateway® BP reaction BP Clonase™
   6606..6695    +  CDS            3xHA: three tandem HA epitope tags
   6729..6981    +  terminator     NOS terminator: nopaline synthase terminator and poly(A) signal
   7410..7662    -  terminator     NOS terminator: nopaline synthase terminator and poly(A) signal
   7686..8114    -  CDS            nos (fragment): DHNO_AGRT7 - Protein inferred from homology: Swiss-Prot protein existence level 3. From Agrobacterium tumefaciens (strain T37).
   8130..9155    -  CDS            HygR: aminoglycoside phosphotransferase from E. coli; aph(4)-Ia; confers resistance to hygromycin
   9165..9509    -  promoter       CaMV 35S promoter: strong constitutive promoter from cauliflower mosaic virus
   9166..9212    -  promoter       minimal CaMV 35S promoter: minimal 35S promoter from cauliflower mosaic virus
   9647..9802    +  CDS            lacZα (fragment) (sequence partly withheld): LacZα fragment of β-galactosidase; lacZ fragment
   9800..10100   +  rep_origin     M13 ori (fragment) (sequence partly withheld): M13 bacteriophage origin of replication; arrow indicates direction of (+) strand synthesis
  10101..10231   +  CDS            lacI (fragment): lac repressor; lacI; The lac repressor binds to the lac operator to inhibit transcription in E. coli. This inhibition can be relieved by adding lactose or isopropyl-β-D-thiogalactopyranoside (IPTG).
  10285..10309   -  misc_feature   LB T-DNA repeat: left border repeat from nopaline C58 T-DNA
  11766..11885   -  CDS            tetR (fragment): TETR1_ECOLX - Experimental evidence at protein level: Swiss-Prot protein existence level 1. TetR is the repressor of the tetracycline resistance element; its N-terminal region forms a helix-turn-helix structure and binds DNA. Binding of tetracycline to TetR reduces the repressor affinity for the tetracycline resistance gene (tetA) promoter operator sites. From Escherichia coli.
  11905..13053   -  CDS            trfA: trans-acting replication protein that binds to and activates oriV
  13352..14146   -  CDS            KanR: aminoglycoside phosphotransferase; aphA-3; confers resistance to kanamycin
  14338..15105   +  mobile_element IS1: prokaryotic transposable element IS1
  15114..15263   -  CDS            satA (fragment): STA_BACSU - Also known as yyaR. Experimental evidence at protein level: Swiss-Prot protein existence level 1. Involved in resistance to streptothricin, a broad-spectrum antibiotic produced by streptomycetes. Detoxifies streptothricin via acetylation of the beta amino group of the first beta-lysyl moiety of streptothricin. From Bacillus subtilis (strain 168).
  15262..15456   -  CDS            satA (fragment): STA_BACSU - Also known as yyaR. Experimental evidence at protein level: Swiss-Prot protein existence level 1. Involved in resistance to streptothricin, a broad-spectrum antibiotic produced by streptomycetes. Detoxifies streptothricin via acetylation of the beta amino group of the first beta-lysyl moiety of streptothricin. From Bacillus subtilis (strain 168).
  15459..15734   -  CDS            klaC (fragment): KLAC_ECOLX - Also known as telB. Protein predicted: Swiss-Prot protein existence level 4. Belongs to the kla operon, which is associated with cryptic tellurite resistance, and IncW plasmid fertility inhibition. From Escherichia coli.
  15798..16429   -  rep_origin     oriV: incP origin of replication
>Addgene plasmid #126329 | pGWB14-LYX111 | addgene full sequence | sequence record 247108 | Addgene NGS Result
TCGGTCTTGCCTTGCTCGTCGGTGATGTACTTCACCAGCTCCGCGAAGTCGCTCTTCTTGATGGAGCGCA
TGGGGACGTGCTTGGCAATCACGCGCACCCCCCGGCCGTTTTAGCGGCTAAAAAAGTCATGGCTCTGCCC
TCGGGCGGACCACGCCCATCATGACCTTGCCAAGCTCGTCCTGCTTCTCTTCGATCTTCGCCAGCAGGGC
GAGGATCGTGGCATCACCGAACCGCGCCGTGCGCGGGTCGTCGGTGAGCCAGAGTTTCAGCAGGCCGCCC
AGGCGGCCCAGGTCGCCATTGATGCGGGCCAGCTCGCGGACGTGCTCATAGTCCACGACGCCCGTGATTT
TGTAGCCCTGGCCGACGGCCAGCAGGTAGGCCGACAGGCTCATGCCGGCCGCCGCCGCCTTTTCCTCAAT
CGCTCTTCGTTCGTCTGGAAGGCAGTACACCTTGATAGGTGGGCTGCCCTTCCTGGTTGGCTTGGTTTCA
TCAGCCATCCGCTTGCCCTCATCTGTTACGCCGGCGGTAGCCGGCCAGCCTCGCAGAGCAGGATTCCCGT
TGAGCACCGCCAGGTGCGAATAAGGGACAGTGAAGAAGGAACACCCGCTCGCGGGTGGGCCTACTTCACC
TATCCTGCCCGGCTGACGCCGTTGGATACACCAAGGAAAGTCTACACGAACCCTTTGGCAAAATCCTGTA
TATCGTGCGAAAAAGGATGGATATACCGAAAAAATCGCTATAATGACCCCGAAGCAGGGTTATGCAGCGG
AAAAGCGCCACGCTTCCCGAAGGGAGAAAGGCGGACAGGTATCCGGTAAGCGGCAGGGTCGGAACAGGAG
AGCGCACGAGGGAGCTTCCAGGGGGAAACGCCTGGTATCTTTATAGTCCTGTCGGGTTTCGCCACCTCTG
ACTTGAGCGTCGATTTTTGTGATGCTCGTCAGGGGGGCGGAGCCTATGGAAAAACGCCAGCAACGCGGCC
TTTTTACGGTTCCTGGCCTTTTGCTGGCCTTTTGCTCACATGTTCTTTCCTGCGTTATCCCCTGATTCTG
TGGATAACCGTATTACCGCCTTTGAGTGAGCTGATACCGCTCGCCGCAGCCGAACGACCGAGCGCAGCGA
GTCAGTGAGCGAGGAAGCGGAAGAGCGCCAGAAGGCCGCCAGAGAGGCCGAGCGCGGCCGTGAGGCTTGG
ACGCTAGGGCAGGGCATGAAAAAGCCCGTAGCGGGCTGCTACGGGCGTCTGACGCGGTGGAAAGGGGGAG
GGGATGTTGTCTACATGGCTCTGCTGTAGTGAGTGGGTTGCGCTCCGGCAGCGGTCCTGATCAATCGTCA
CCCTTTCTCGGTCCTTCAACGTTCCTGACAACGAGCCTCCTTTTCGCCAATCCATCGACAATCACCGCGA
GTCCCTGCTCGAACGCTGCGTCCGGACCGGCTTCGTCGAAGGCGTCTATCGCGGCCCGCAACAGCGGCGA
GAGCGGAGCCTGTTCAACGGTGCCGCCGCGCTCGCCGGCATCGCTGTCGCCGGCCTGCTCCTCAAGCACG
GCCCCAACAGTGAAGTAGCTGATTGTCATCAGCGCATTGACGGCGTCCCCGGCCGAAAAACCCGCCTCGC
AGAGGAAGCGAAGCTGCGCGTCGGCCGTTTCCATCTGCGGTGCGCCCGGTCGCGTGCCGGCATGGATGCG
CGCGCCATCGCGGTAGGCGAGCAGCGCCTGCCTGAAGCTGCGGGCATTCCCGATCAGAAATGAGCGCCAG
TCGTCGTCGGCTCTCGGCACCGAATGCGTATGATTCTCCGCCAGCATGGCTTCGGCCAGTGCGTCGAGCA
GCGCCCGCTTGTTCCTGAAGTGCCAGTAAAGCGCCGGCTGCTGAACCCCCAACCGTTCCGCCAGTTTGCG
TGTCGTCAGACCGTCTACGCCGACCTCGTTCAACAGGTCCAGGGCGGCACGGATCACTGTATTCGGCTGC
AACTTTGTCATGCTTGACACTTTATCACTGATAAACATAATATGTCCACCAACTTATCAGTGATAAAGAA
TCCGCGCGTTCAATCGGACCAGCGGAGGCTGGTCCGGAGGCCAGACGTGAAACCCAACATACCCCTGATC
GTAATTCTGAGCACTGTCGCGCTCGACGCTGTCGGCATCGGCCTGATTATGCCGGTGCTGCCGGGCCTCC
TGCGCGATCTGGTTCACTCGAACGACGTCACCGCCCACTATGGCATTCTGCTGGCGCTGTATGCGTTGGT
GCAATTTGCCTGCGCACCTGTGCTGGGCGCGCTGTCGGATCGTTTCGGGCGGCGGCCAATCTTGCTCGTC
TCGCTGGCCGGCGCCAGATCTGGGGAACCCTGTGGTTGGCATGCACATACAAATGGACGAACGGATAAAC
CTTTTCACGCCCTTTTAAATATCCGATTATTCTAATAAACGCTCTTTTCTCTTAGGTTTACCCGCCAATA
TATCCTGTCAAACACTGATAGTTTAAACTGAAGGCGGGAAACGACAATCTGATCATGAGCGGAGAATTAA
GGGAGTCACGTTATGACCCCCGCCGATGACGCGGGACAAGCCGTTTTACGTTTGGAACTGACAGAACCGC
AACGTTGAAGGAGCCACTCAGCCGCGGGTTTCTGGAGTTTAATGAGCTAAGCACATACGTCAGAAACCAT
TATTGCGCGTTCAAAAGTCGCCTAAGGTCACTATCAGCTAGCAAATATTTCTTGTCAAAAATGCTCCACT
GACGTTCCATAAATTCCCCTCGGTATCCAATTAGAGTCTCATATTCACTCTCAATCCAAATAATCTGCAC
CGGATCTGGATCGTTTCGCATGATTGAACAAGATGGATTGCACGCAGGTTCTCCGGCCGCTTGGGTGGAG
AGGCTATTCGGCTATGACTGGGCACAACAGACAATCGGCTGCTCTGATGCCGCCGTGTTCCGGCTGTCAG
CGCAGGGGCGCCCGGTTCTTTTTGTCAAGACCGACCTGTCCGGTGCCCTGAATGAACTGCAGGACGAGGC
AGCGCGGCTATCGTGGCTGGCCACGACGGGCGTTCCTTGCGCAGCTGTGCTCGACGTTGTCACTGAAGCG
GGAAGGGACTGGCTGCTATTGGGCGAAGTGCCGGGGCAGGATCTCCTGTCATCTCACCTTGCTCCTGCCG
AGAAAGTATCCATCATGGCTGATGCAATGCGGCGGCTGCATACGCTTGATCCGGCTACCTGCCCATTCGA
CCACCAAGCGAAACATCGCATCGAGCGAGCACGTACTCGGATGGAAGCCGGTCTTGTCGATCAGGATGAT
CTGGACGAAGAGCATCAGGGGCTCGCGCCAGCCGAACTGTTCGCCAGGCTCAAGGCGCGCATGCCCGACG
GCGATGATCTCGTCGTGACCCATGGCGATGCCTGCTTGCCGAATATCATGGTGGAAAATGGCCGCTTTTC
TGGATTCATCGACTGTGGCCGGCTGGGTGTGGCGGACCGCTATCAGGACATAGCGTTGGCTACCCGTGAT
ATTGCTGAAGAGCTTGGCGGCGAATGGGCTGACCGCTTCCTCGTGCTTTACGGTATCGCCGCTCCCGATT
CGCAGCGCATCGCCTTCTATCGCCTTCTTGACGAGTTCTTCTGAGCGGGACTCTGGGGTTCGAAATGACC
GACCAAGCGACGCCCAACCTGCCATCACGAGATTTCGATTCCACCGCCGCCTTCTATGAAAGGTTGGGCT
TCGGAATCGTTTTCCGGGACGCCGGCTGGATGATCCTCCAGCGCGGGGATCTCATGCTGGAGTTCTTCGC
CCACGGGATCTCTGCGGAACAGGCGGTCGAAGGTGCCGATATCATTACGACAGCAACGGCCGACAAGCAC
AACGCCACGATCCTGAGCGACAATATGATCGGGCCCGGCGTCCACATCAACGGCGTCGGCGGCGACTGCC
CAGGCAAGACCGAGATGCACCGCGATATCTTGCTGCGTTCGGATATTTTCGTGGAGTTCCCGCCACAGAC
CCGGATGATCCCCGATCGTTCAAACATTTGGCAATAAAGTTTCTTAAGATTGAATCCTGTTGCCGGTCTT
GCGATGATTATCATATAATTTCTGTTGAATTACGTTAAGCATGTAATAATTAACATGTAATGCATGACGT
TATTTATGAGATGGGTTTTTATGATTAGAGTCCCGCAATTATACATTTAATACGCGATAGAAAACAAAAT
ATAGCGCGCAAACTAGGATAAATTATCGCGCGCGGTGTCATCTATGTTACTAGATCGGGCCTCCTGTC
[82 nt withheld, positions 4269-4350]
GCTCTGAGGGA
[161 nt withheld, positions 4362-4522]
T
[41 nt withheld, positions 4524-4564]
T
[62 nt withheld, positions 4566-4627]
A
[35 nt withheld, positions 4629-4663]
CCTCCCTCAATCGGTTGAATGTCGCCCTTTTGTCTTTGGCCCAATACGCAAACCGCCTCTCCCCGCGCGT
TGGCCGATTCATTAATGCAGCTGGCACGACAGGTTTCCCGACTGGAAAGCGGGCAGTGAGCGCAACGCAA
TTAATGTGAGTTAGCTCACTCATTAGGCACCCCAGGCTTTACACTTTATGCTTCCGGCTCGTATGTTGTG
TGGAATTGTGAGCGGATAACAATTTCACACAGGAAACAGCTATGACCATGATTACGCCAAGCTTGCATGC
CTGCAGGTCCCCAGATTAGCCTTTTCAATTTCAGAAAGAATGCTAACCCACAGATGGTTAGAGAGGCTTA
CGCAGCAGGTCTCATCAAGACGATCTACCCGAGCAATAATCTCCAGGAAATCAAATACCTTCCCAAGAAG
GTTAAAGATGCAGTCAAAAGATTCAGGACTAACTGCATCAAGAACACAGAGAAAGATATATTTCTCAAGA
TCAGAAGTACTATTCCAGTATGGACGATTCAAGGCTTGCTTCACAAACCAAGGCAAGTAATAGAGATTGG
AGTCTCTAAAAAGGTAGTTCCCACTGAATCAAAGGCCATGGAGTCAAAGATTCAAATAGAGGACCTAACA
GAACTCGCCGTAAAGACTGGCGAACAGTTCATACAGAGTCTCTTACGACTCAATGACAAGAAGAAAATCT
TCGTCAACATGGTGGAGCACGACACACTTGTCTACTCCAAAAATATCAAAGATACAGTCTCAGAAGACCA
AAGGGCAATTGAGACTTTTCAACAAAGGGTAATATCCGGAAACCTCCTCGGATTCCATTGCCCAGCTATC
TGTCACTTTATTGTGAAGATAGTGGAAAAGGAAGGTGGCTCCTACAAATGCCATCATTGCGATAAAGGAA
AGGCCATCGTTGAAGATGCCTCTGCCGACAGTGGTCCCAAAGATGGACCCCCACCCACGAGGAGCATCGT
GGAAAAAGAAGACGTTCCAACCACGTCTTCAAAGCAAGTGGATTGATGTGATATCTCCACTGACGTAAGG
GATGACGCACAATCCCACTATCCTTCGCAAGACCCTTCCTCTATATAAGGAAGTTCATTTCATTTGGAGA
GAACACGGGGGACTCTAGAGTTATCAACAAGTTTGTACAAAAAAGCAGGCTTCCCATGGGAAGAGGAAGG
GTACAGTTGAAGAGAATTGAGAACAAAATTAATAGACAAGTTACTTTCTCAAAACGTCGATCTGGTTTGC
TTAAGAAAGCTCATGAGATTTCTGTGCTTTGTGATGCTGAGGTTGGTTTGATTGTTTTTTCTACTAAAGG
CAAACTCTTTGAATATGCCACTGATTCTTGCATGGAGAGGATCCTCGAAAGATATGAAAGATACTCATAT
GCTGAGAGGCAGCTTGTTGCTAATACTGATCATAGCTCCCCGGGAAGCTGGACTGTGGAACATGCAAAAC
TTAAGGCTAGACTTGAGGTTATACAGAGAAACCAAAGGCATTATATGGGAGAAGATTTGAACTCGTTAAG
CATGAAAGAACTTCAGAATTTGGAGCATCAGCTGGATTCTGCTCTTAAACACACTCGCTCAAGAAAGAAC
CAATTGATGCATGAGTCTATTTCTGAGCTTCAAAAAAAGGACAAAGCACTGCAGGAGCAAAACAACCAGC
TTTCCAAGAAGGTGAAGGAGAGGAAGAAAGAGCTGGCCCAACAAAATCAGTGGGAGCAGCAGAAAGAACT
CAACTCTCCTAACCTTGGGGAAGCATATCAGAGTACTGTAAAAGAAAATGGAGAAGTAGAAGGAGGTTCG
AATTCGAAGCAGCAAACTGCTAATACTGTGATGCCACCATGGATGATTCGCCATCTTAATGGCTCGAGGA
CCCAGCTTTCTTGTACAAAGTGGTTGATAACAGCGGGTTAATTAACATCTTTTACCCATACGATGTTCCT
GACTATGCGGGCTATCCCTATGACGTCCCGGACTATGCAGGATCCTATCCATATGACGTTCCAGATTACG
CTGCTCAGTGCAGCGCTTAGAGCTCGAATTTCCCCGATCGTTCAAACATTTGGCAATAAAGTTTCTTAAG
ATTGAATCCTGTTGCCGGTCTTGCGATGATTATCATATAATTTCTGTTGAATTACGTTAAGCATGTAATA
ATTAACATGTAATGCATGACGTTATTTATGAGATGGGTTTTTATGATTAGAGTCCCGCAATTATACATTT
AATACGCGATAGAAAACAAAATATAGCGCGCAAACTAGGATAAATTATCGCGCGCGGTGTCATCTATGTT
ACTAGATCGGGAATTAGCTTCATCAACGCAAGACATGCGCACGACCGTCTGACAGGAGAGGAATTTCCGA
CGAGCACAGAAAGGACTTGCTCTTGGACGTAGGCCTATTTCTCAGGCACATGTATCAAGTGTTCGGACGT
GGGTTTTCGATGGTGTATCAGCCGCCGCCAACTGGGAGATGAGGAGGCTTTCTTGGGGGGCAGTCAGCAG
TTCATTTCACAAGACAGAGGAACTTGTAAGGAGATGCACTGATTTATCTTGGCGCAAACCAGCAGGACGA
ATTAGTGGGAATAGCCCGCGAATATCTAAGTTATGCCTGTCGGCATGAGCAGAAACTTCCAATTCGAAAC
AGTTTGGAGAGGTTGTTTTTGGGCATACCTTTTGTTAGTCAGCCTCTCGATTGCTCATCGTCATTACACA
GTACCGAAGTTTGATCGATCTAGTAACATAGATGACACCGCGCGCGATAATTTATCCTAGTTTGCGCGCT
ATATTTTGTTTTCTATCGCGTATTAAATGTATAATTGCGGGACTCTAATCATAAAAACCCATCTCATAAA
TAACGTCATGCATTACATGTTAATTATTACATGCTTAACGTAATTCAACAGAAATTATATGATAATCATC
GCAAGACCGGCAACAGGATTCAATCTTAAGAAACTTTATTGCCAAATGTTTGAACGATCTGCTTCGACGC
ACTCCTTCTTTACTCCACCATCTCGTCCTTATTGAAAACGTGGGTAGCACCAAAACGAATCAAGTCGCTG
GAACTGAAGTTACCAATCACGCTGGATGATTTGCCAGTTGGATTAATCTTGCCTTTCCCCGCATGAATAA
TATTGATGAATGCATGCGTGAGGGGTATTTCGATTTTGGCAATAGCTGCAATTGCCGCGACATCCTCCAA
CGAGCATAATTCTTCAGAAAAATAGCGATGTTCCATGTTGTCAGGGCATGCATGATGCACGTTATGAGGT
GACGGTGCTAGGCAGTATTCCCTCAAAGTTTCATAGTCAGTATCATATTCATCATTGCATTCCTGCAAGA
GAGAATTGAGACGCAATCCACACGCTGCGGCAACCTTCCGGCGTTCGTGGTCTATTTGCTCTTGGACGTT
GCAAACGTAAGTGTTGGATCCCGGTCGGCATCTACTCTATTCCTTTGCCCTCGGACGAGTGCTGGGGCGT
CGGTTTCCACTATCGGCGAGTACTTCTACACAGCCATCGGTCCAGACGGCCGCGCTTCTGCGGGCGATTT
GTGTACGCCCGACAGTCCCGGCTCCGGATCGGACGATTGCGTCGCATCGACCCTGCGCCCAAGCTGCATC
ATCGAAATTGCCGTCAACCAAGCTCTGATAGAGTTGGTCAAGACCAATGCGGAGCATATACGCCCGGAGC
CGCGGCGATCCTGCAAGCTCCGGATGCCTCCGCTCGAAGTAGCGCGTCTGCTGCTCCATACAAGCCAACC
ACGGCCTCCAGAAGAAGATGTTGGCGACCTCGTATTGGGAATCCCCGAACATCGCCTCGCTCCAGTCAAT
GACCGCTGTTATGCGGCCATTGTCCGTCAGGACATTGTTGGAGCCGAAATCCGCGTGCACGAGGTGCCGG
ACTTCGGGGCAGTCCTCGGCCCAAAGCATCAGCTCATCGAGAGCCTGCGCGACGGACGCACTGACGGTGT
CGTCCATCACAGTTTGCCAGTGATACACATGGGGATCAGCAATCGCGCATATGAAATCACGCCATGTAGT
GTATTGACCGATTCCTTGCGGTCCGAATGGGCCGAACCCGCTCGTCTGGCTAAGATCGGCCGCAGCGATC
GCATCCATGGCCTCCGCGACCGGCTGCAGAACAGCGGGCAGTTCGGTTTCAGGCAGGTCTTGCAACGTGA
CACCCTGTGCACGGCGGGAGATGCAATAGGTCAGGCTCTCGCTGAATTCCCCAATGTCAAGCACTTCCGG
AATCGGGAGCGCGGCCGATGCAAAGTGCCGATAAACATAACGATCTTTGTAGAAACCATCGGCGCAGCTA
TTTACCCGCAGGACATATCCACGCCCTCCTACATCGAAGCTGAAAGCACGAGATTCTTCGCCCTCCGAGA
GCTGCATCAGGTCGGAGACGCTGTCGAACTTTTCGATCAGAAACTTCTCGACAGACGTCGCGGTGAGTTC
AGGCTTTTTCATATCGGGGTCGTCCTCTCCAAATGAAATGAACTTCCTTATATAGAGGAAGGGTCTTGCG
AAGGATAGTGGGATTGTGCGTCATCCCTTACGTCAGTGGAGATATCACATCAATCCACTTGCTTTGAAGA
CGTGGTTGGAACGTCTTCTTTTTCCACGATGCTCCTCGTGGGTGGGGGTCCATCTTTGGGACCACTGTCG
GCAGAGGCATCTTGAACGATAGCCTTTCCTTTATCGCAATGATGGCATTTGTAGGTGCCACCTTCCTTTT
CTACTGTCCTTTTGATGAAGTGACAGATAGCTGGGCAATGGAATCCGAGGAGGTTTCCCGATATTACCCT
TTGTTGAAAAGTCTCAATAGCCCTTTGGTCTTCTGAGACTGTATCTTTGATATTCTTGGAGTAGACGAGA
GTGTCGTGCTCCACCATGTTGACGGATCTCTAGGACGCGTCGACGCGTCGACGCGTCGACGCGTCGACGC
GTCCTAGAAGCTAATTCACTGGCCGTCGTTTTACAACGTCGTGACTGGGAAAACCCTGGCGTTACCCAAC
TTAATCGCCTTGCAGCACATCCCCCTTTCGCCAGCTGGCGTAATAGCGAAGAGGCCCGCACCGATCGCCC
TTCCCAACAGTTGCGCAGCCTGAATG
[44 nt withheld, positions 9800-9843]
C
[141 nt withheld, positions 9845-9985]
CCTTTGACGTTGGAGTCCACGTTCTTT
[37 nt withheld, positions 10013-10049]
ACCCTATCTCGGGCTATTCTTTTGATTTATAAGGGATTTTGCCGATTTCGGAACCACCATCAAACAGGAT
TTTCGCCTGCTGGGGCAAACCAGCGTGGACCGCTTGCTGCAACTCTCTCAGGGCCAGGCGGTGAAGGGCA
ATCAGCTGTTGCCCGTCTCACTGGTGAAAAGAAAAACCACCCCAGTACATTAAAAACGTCCGCAATGTGT
TATTAAGTTGTCTAAGCGTCAATTTGTTTACACCACAATATATCCTGCCACCAGCCAGCCAACAGCTCCC
CGACCGGCAGCTCGGCACAAAATCACCACTCGATACAGGCAGCCCATCAGTCCGGGACGGCGTCAGCGGG
AGAGCCGTTGTAAGGCGGCAGACTTTGCTCATGTTACCGATGCTATTCGGAAGAACGGCAACTAAGCTGC
CGGGTTTGAAACACGGATGATCTCGCGGAGGGTAGCATGTTGATTGTAACGATGACAGAGCGTTGCTGCC
TGTGATCAAATATCATCTCCCTCGCAGAGATCCGAATTATCAGCCTTCTTATTCATTTCTCGCTTAACCG
TGACAGGCTGTCGATCTTGAGAACTATGCCGACATAATAGGAAATCGCTGGATAAAGCCGCTGAGGAAGC
TGAGTGGCGCTATTTCTTTAGAAGTGAACGTTGACGATATCAACTCCCCTATCCATTGCTCACCGAATGG
TACAGGTCGGGGACCCGAAGTTCCGACTGTCGGCCTGATGCATCCCCGGCTGATCGACCCCAGATCTGGG
GCTGAGAAAGCCCAGTAAGGAAACAACTGTAGGTTCGAGTCGCGAGATCCCCCGGAACCAAAGGAAGTAG
GTTAAACCCGCTCCGATCAGGCCGAGCCACGCCAGGCCGAGAACATTGGTTCCTGTAGGCATCGGGATTG
GCGGATCAAACACTAAAGCTACTGGAACGAGCAGAAGTCCTCCGGCCGCCAGTTGCCAGGCGGTAAAGGT
GAGCAGAGGCACGGGAGGTTGCCACTTGCGGGTCAGCACGGTTCCGAACGCCATGGAAACCGCCCCCGCC
AGGCCCGCTGCGACGCCGACAGGATCTAGCGCTGCGTTTGGTGTCAACACCAACAGCGCCACGCCCGCAG
TTCCGCAAATAGCCCCCAGGACCGCCATCAATCGTATCGGGCTACCTAGCAGAGCGGCAGAGATGAACAC
GACCATCAGCGGCTGCACAGCGCCTACCGTCGCCGCGACCCCGCCCGGCAGGCGGTAGACCGAAATAAAC
AACAAGCTCCAGAATAGCGAAATATTAAGTGCGCCGAGGATGAAGATGCGCATCCACCAGATTCCCGTTG
GAATCTGTCGGACGATCATCACGAGCAATAAACCCGCCGGCAACGCCCGCAGCAGCATACCGGCGACCCC
TCGGCCTCGCTGTTCGGGCTCCACGAAAACGCCGGACAGATGCGCCTTGTGAGCGTCCTTGGGGCCGTCC
TCCTGTTTGAAGACCGACAGCCCAATGATCTCGCCGTCGATGTAGGCGCCGAATGCCACGGCATCTCGCA
ACCGTTCAGCGAACGCCTCCATGGGCTTTTTCTCCTCGTGCTCGTAAACGGACCCGAACATCTCTGGAGC
TTTCTTCAGGGCCGACAATCGGATCTCGCGGAAATCCTGCACGTCGGCCGCTCCAAGCCGTCGAATCTGA
GCCTTAATCACAATTGTCAATTTTAATCCTCTGTTTATCGGCAGTTCGTAGAGCGCGCCGTGCGTCCCGA
GCGATACTGAGCGAAGCAAGTGCGTCGAGCAGTGCCCGCTTGTTCCTGAAATGCCAGTAAAGCGCTGGCT
GCTGAACCCCCAGCCGGAACTGACCCCACAAGGCCCTAGCGTTTGCAATGCACCAGGTCATCATTGACCC
AGGCGTGTTCCACCAGGCCGCTGCCTCGCAACTCTTCGCAGGCTTCGCCGACCTGCTCGCGCCACTTCTT
CACGCGGGTGGAATCCGATCCGCACATGAGGCGGAAGGTTTCCAGCTTGAGCGGGTACGGCTCCCGGTGC
GAGCTGAAATAGTCGAACATCCGTCGGGCCGTCGGCGACAGCTTGCGGTACTTCTCCCATATGAATTTCG
TGTAGTGGTCGCCAGCAAACAGCACGACGATTTCCTCGTCGATCAGGACCTGGCAACGGGACGTTTTCTT
GCCACGGTCCAGGACGCGGAAGCGGTGCAGCAGCGACACCGATTCCAGGTGCCCAACGCGGTCGGACGTG
AAGCCCATCGCCGTCGCCTGTAGGCGCGACAGGCATTCCTCGGCCTTCGTGTAATACCGGCCATTGATCG
ACCAGCCCAGGTCCTGGCAAAGCTCGTAGAACGTGAAGGTGATCGGCTCGCCGATAGGGGTGCGCTTCGC
GTACTCCAACACCTGCTGCCACACCAGTTCGTCATCGTCGGCCCGCAGCTCGACGCCGGTGTAGGTGATC
TTCACGTCCTTGTTGACGTGGAAAATGACCTTGTTTTGCAGCGCCTCGCGCGGGATTTTCTTGTTGCGCG
TGGTGAACAGGGCAGAGCGGGCCGTGTCGTTTGGCATCGCTCGCATCGTGTCCGGCCACGGCGCAATATC
GAACAAGGAAAGCTGCATTTCCTTGATCTGCTGCTTCGTGTGTTTCAGCAACGCGGCCTGCTTGGCCTCG
CTGACCTGTTTTGCCAGGTCCTCGCCGGCGGTTTTTCGCTTCTTGGTCGTCATAGTTCCTCGCGTGTCGA
TGGTCATCGACTTCGCCAAACCTGCCGCCTCCTGTTCGAGACGACGCGAACGCTCCACGGCGGCCGATGG
CGCGGGCAGGGCAGGGGGAGCCAGTTGCACGCTGTCGCGCTCGATCTTGGCCGTAGCTTGCTGGACCATC
GAGCCGACGGACTGGAAGGTTTCGCGGGGCGCACGCATGACGGTGCGGCTTGCGATGGTTTCGGCATCCT
CGGCGGAAAACCCCGCGTCGATCAGTTCTTGCCTGTATGCCTTCCGGTCAAACGTCCGATTCATTCACCC
TCCTTGCGGGATTGCCCCGACTCACGCCGGGGCAATGTGCCCTTATTCCTGATTTGACCCGCCTGGTGCC
TTGGTGTCCAGATAATCCACCTTATCGGCAATGAAGTCGGTCCCGTAGACCGTCTGGCCGTCCTTCTCGT
ACTTGGTATTCCGAATCTTGCCCTGCACGAATACCAGCGACCCCTTGCCCAAATACTTGCCGTGGGCCTC
GGCCTGAGAGCCAAAACACTTGATGCGGAAGAAGTCGGTGCGCTCCTGCTTGTCGCCGGCATCGTTGCGC
CACATCTAGGTACTAAAACAATTCATCCAGTAAAATATAATATTTTATTTTCTCCCAATCAGGCTTGATC
CCCAGTAAGTCAAAAAATAGCTCGACATACTGTTCTTCCCCGATATCCTCCCTGATCGACCGGACGCAGA
AGGCAATGTCATACCACTTGTCCGCCCTGCCGCTTCTCCCAAGATCAATAAAGCCACTTACTTTGCCATC
TTTCACAAAGATGTTGCTGTCTCCCAGGTCGCCGTGGGAAAAGACAAGTTCCTCTTCGGGCTTTTCCGTC
TTTAAAAAATCATACAGCTCGCGCGGATCTTTAAATGGAGTGTCTTCTTCCCAGTTTTCGCAATCCACAT
CGGCCAGATCGTTATTCAGTAAGTAATCCAATTCGGCTAAGCGGCTGTCTAAGCTATTCGTATAGGGACA
ATCCGATATGTCGATGGAGTGAAAGAGCCTGATGCACTCCGCATACAGCTCGATAATCTTTTCAGGGCTT
TGTTCATCTTCATACTCTTCCGAGCAAAGGACGCCATCGGCCTCACTCATGAGCAGATTGCTCCAGCCAT
CATGCCGTTCAAAGTGCAGGACCTTTGGAACAGGCAGCTTTCCTTCCAGCCATAGCATCATGTCCTTTTC
CCGTTCCACATCATAGGTGGTCCCTTTATACCGGCTGTCCGTCATTTTTAAATATAGGTTTTCATTTTCT
CCCACCAGCTTATATACCTTAGCAGGAGACATTCCTTCCGTATCTTTTACGCAGCGGTATTTTTCGATCA
GTTTTTTCAATTCCGGTGATATTCTCATTTTAGCCATTTATTATTTCCTTCCTCTTTTCTACAGTATTTA
AAGATACCCCAAGAAGCTAATTATAACAAGACGAACTCCAATTCACTGTTCCTTGCATTCTAAAACCTTA
AATACCAGAAAACAGCTTTTTCAAAGTTGTTTTCAAAGTTGGCGTATAACATAGTATCGACGGAGCCGAT
TTTGAAACCACAATTATGGGTGATGCTGCCAACTTACTGATTTAGTGTATGATGGTGTTTTTGAGGTGCT
CCAGTGGCTTCTGTTTCTATCAGCTGTCCCTCCTGTTCAGCTACTGACGGGGTGGTGCGTAACGGCAAAA
GCACCGCCGGACATCAGCGCTATCTCTGCTCTCACTGCCGTAAAACATGGCAACTGCAGTTCACTTACAC
CGCTTCTCAACCCGGTACGCACCAGAAAATCATTGATATGGCCATGAATGGCGTTGGATGCCGGGCAACA
GCCCGCATTATGGGCGTTGGCCTCAACACGATTTTACGTCACTTAAAAAACTCAGGCCGCAGTCGGTAAC
CTCGCGCATACAGCCGGGCAGTGACGTCATCGTCTGCGCGGAAATGGACGAACAGTGGGGCTATGTCGGG
GCTAAATCGCGCCAGCGCTGGCTGTTTTACGCGTATGACAGTCTCCGGAAGACGGTTGTTGCGCACGTAT
TCGGTGAACGCACTATGGCGACGCTGGGGCGTCTTATGAGCCTGCTGTCACCCTTTGACGTGGTGATATG
GATGACGGATGGCTGGCCGCTGTATGAATCCCGCCTGAAGGGAAAGCTGCACGTAATCAGCAAGCGATAT
ACGCAGCGAATTGAGCGGCATAACCTGAATCTGAGGCAGCACCTGGCACGGCTGGGACGGAAGTCGCTGT
CGTTCTCAAAATCGGTGGAGCTGCATGACAAAGTCATCGGGCATTATCTGAACATAAAACACTATCAATA
AGTTGGAGTCATTACCCAATTATGATAGAATTTACAAGCTATAAGGTTATTGTCCTGGGTTTCAAGCATT
AGTCCATGCAAGTTTTTATGCTTTGCCCATTCTATAGATATATTGATAAGCGCGCTGCCTATGCCTTGCC
CCCTGAAATCCTTACATACGGCGATATCTTCTATATAAAAGATATATTATCTTATCAGTATTGTCAATAT
ATTCAAGGCAATCTGCCTCCTCATCCTCTTCATCCTCTTCGTCTTGGTAGCTTTTTAAATATGGCGCTTC
ATAGAGTAATTCTGTAAAGGTCCAATTCTCGTTTTCATACCTCGGTATAATCTTACCTATCACCTCAAAT
GGTTCGCTGGGTTTATCGCACCCCCGAACACGAGCACGGCACCCGCGACCACTATGCCAAGAATGCCCAA
GGTAAAAATTGCCGGCCCCGCCATGAAGTCCGTGAATGCCCCGACGGCCGAAGTGAAGGGCAGGCCGCCA
CCCAGGCCGCCGCCCTCACTGCCCGGCACCTGGTCGCTGAATGTCGATGCCAGCACCTGCGGCACGTCAA
TGCTTCCGGGCGTCGCGCTCGGGCTGATCGCCCATCCCGTTACTGCCCCGATCCCGGCAATGGCAAGGAC
TGCCAGCGCTGCCATTTTTGGGGTGAGGCCGTTCGCGGCCGAGGGGCGCAGCCCCTGGGGGGATGGGAGG
CCCGCGTTAGCGGGCCGGGAGGGTTCGAGAAGGGGGGGCACCCCCCTTCGGCGTGCGCGGTCACGCGCAC
AGGGCGCAGCCCTGGTTAAAAACAAGGTTTATAAATATTGGTTTAAAAGCAGGTTAAAAGACAGGTTAGC
GGTGGCCGAAAAACGGGCGGAAACCCTTGCAAATGCTGGATTTTCTGCCTGTGGACAGCCCCTCAAATGT
CAATAGGTGCGCCCCTCATCTGTCAGCACTCTGCCCCTCAAGTGTCAAGGATCGCGCCCCTCATCTGTCA
GTAGTCGCGCCCCTCAAGTGTCAATACCGCAGGGCACTTATCCCCAGGCTTGTCCACATCATCTGTGGGA
AACTCGCGTAAAATCAGGCGTTTTCGCCGATTTGCGAGGCTGGCCAGCTCCACGTCGCCGGCCGAAATCG
AGCCTGCCCCTCATCTGTCAACGCCGCGCCGGGTGAGTCGGCCCCTCAAGTGTCAACGTCCGCCCCTCAT
CTGTCAGTGAGGGCCAAGTTTTCCGCGAGGTATCCACAACGCCGGCGGCCGCGGTGTCTCGCACACGGCT
TCGACGGCGTTTCTGGCGCGTTTGCAGGGCCATAGACGGCCGCCAGCCCAGCGGCGAGGGCAACCAGCCC
GGTGAGCGTCGGAAAGGCGC
